>Addgene plasmid #205091 | Integrin β3-GFP | addgene full sequence | sequence record 406245 | Addgene NGS Result
TTGAGATCCTTTTTTTCTGCGCGTAATCTGCTGCTTGCAAACAAAAAAACCACCGCTACCAGCGGTGGTT
TGTTTGCCGGATCAAGAGCTACCAACTCTTTTTCCGAAGGTAACTGGCTTCAGCAGAGCGCAGATACCAA
ATACTGTTCTTCTAGTGTAGCCGTAGTTAGGCCACCACTTCAAGAACTCTGTAGCACCGCCTACATACCT
CGCTCTGCTAATCCTGTTACCAGTGGCTGCTGCCAGTGGCGATAAGTCGTGTCTTACCGGGTTGGACTCA
AGACGATAGTTACCGGATAAGGCGCAGCGGTCGGGCTGAACGGGGGGTTCGTGCACACAGCCCAGCTTGG
AGCGAACGACCTACACCGAACTGAGATACCTACAGCGTGAGCTATGAGAAAGCGCCACGCTTCCCGAAGG
GAGAAAGGCGGACAGGTATCCGGTAAGCGGCAGGGTCGGAACAGGAGAGCGCACGAGGGAGCTTCCAGGG
GGAAACGCCTGGTATCTTTATAGTCCTGTCGGGTTTCGCCACCTCTGACTTGAGCGTCGATTTTTGTGAT
GCTCGTCAGGGGGGCGGAGCCTATGGAAAAACGCCAGCAACGCGGCCTTTTTACGGTTCCTGGCCTTTTG
CTGGCCTTTTGCTCACATGTTCTTTCCTGCGTTATCCCCTGATTCTGTGGATAACCGTATTACCGCCATG
CATTAGTTATTAATAGTAATCAATTACGGGGTCATTAGTTCATAGCCCATATATGGAGTTCCGCGTTACA
TAACTTACGGTAAATGGCCCGCCTGGCTGACCGCCCAACGACCCCCGCCCATTGACGTCAATAATGACGT
ATGTTCCCATAGTAACGCCAATAGGGACTTTCCATTGACGTCAATGGGTGGAGTATTTACGGTAAACTGC
CCACTTGGCAGTACATCAAGTGTATCATATGCCAAGTACGCCCCCTATTGACGTCAATGACGGTAAATGG
CCCGCCTGGCATTATGCCCAGTACATGACCTTATGGGACTTTCCTACTTGGCAGTACATCTACGTATTAG
TCATCGCTATTACCATGGTGATGCGGTTTTGGCAGTACATCAATGGGCGTGGATAGCGGTTTGACTCACG
GGGATTTCCAAGTCTCCACCCCATTGACGTCAATGGGAGTTTGTTTTGGCACCAAAATCAACGGGACTTT
CCAAAATGTCGTAACAACTCCGCCCCATTGACGCAAATGGGCGGTAGGCGTGTACGGTGGGAGGTCTATA
TAAGCAGAGCTGGTTTAGTGAACCGTCAGATCCGCTAGCGCTACCGGACTCAGATCTCGAGCTCAAGCTT
GCCACCATGCGAGCGCGGCCGCGGCCCCGGCCGCTCTGGGCGACTGTGCTGGCGCTGGGGGCGCTGGCGG
GCGTTGGCGTAGGAGGGCCCAACATCTGTACCACGCGAGGTGTGAGCTCCTGCCAGCAGTGCCTGGCTGT
GAGCCCCATGTGTGCCTGGTGCTCTGATGAGGCCCTGCCTCTGGGCTCACCTCGCTGTGACCTGAAGGAG
AATCTGCTGAAGGATAACTGTGCCCCAGAATCCATCGAGTTCCCAGTGAGTGAGGCCCGAGTACTAGAGG
ACAGGCCCCTCAGCGACAAGGGCTCTGGAGACAGCTCCCAGGTCACTCAAGTCAGTCCCCAGAGGATTGC
ACTCCGGCTCCGGCCAGATGATTCGAAGAATTTCTCCATCCAAGTGCGGCAGGTGGAGGATTACCCTGTG
GACATCTACTACTTGATGGACCTGTCTTACTCCATGAAGGATGATCTGTGGAGCATCCAGAACCTGGGTA
CCAAGCTGGCCACCCAGATGCGAAAGCTCACCAGTAACCTGCGGATTGGCTTCGGGGCATTTGTGGACAA
GCCTGTGTCACCATACATGTATATCTCCCCACCAGAGGCCCTCGAAAACCCCTGCTATGATATGAAGACC
ACCTGCTTGCCCATGTTTGGCTACAAACACGTGCTGACGCTAACTGACCAGGTGACCCGCTTCAATGAGG
AAGTGAAGAAGCAGAGTGTGTCACGGAACCGAGATGCCCCAGAGGGTGGCTTTGATGCCATCATGCAGGC
TACAGTCTGTGATGAAAAGATTGGCTGGAGGAATGATGCATCCCACTTGCTGGTGTTTACCACTGATGCC
AAGACTCATATAGCATTGGACGGAAGGCTGGCAGGCATTGTCCAGCCTAATGACGGGCAGTGTCATGTTG
GTAGTGACAATCATTACTCTGCCTCCACTACCATGGATTATCCCTCTTTGGGGCTGATGACTGAGAAGCT
ATCCCAGAAAAACATCAATTTGATCTTTGCAGTGACTGAAAATGTAGTCAATCTCTATCAGAACTATAGT
GAGCTCATCCCAGGGACCACAGTTGGGGTTCTGTCCATGGATTCCAGCAATGTCCTCCAGCTCATTGTTG
ATGCTTATGGGAAAATCCGTTCTAAAGTCGAGCTGGAAGTGCGTGACCTCCCTGAAGAGTTGTCTCTATC
CTTCAATGCCACCTGCCTCAACAATGAGGTCATCCCTGGCCTCAAGTCTTGTATGGGACTCAAGATTGGA
GACACGGTGAGCTTCAGCATTGAGGCCAAGGTGCGAGGCTGTCCCCAGGAGAAGGAGAAGTCCTTTACCA
TAAAGCCCGTGGGCTTCAAGGACAGCCTGATCGTCCAGGTCACCTTTGATTGTGACTGTGCCTGCCAGGC
CCAAGCTGAACCTAATAGCCATCGCTGCAACAATGGCAATGGGACCTTTGAGTGTGGGGTATGCCGTTGT
GGGCCTGGCTGGCTGGGATCCCAGTGTGAGTGCTCAGAGGAGGACTATCGCCCTTCCCAGCAGGACGAGT
GCAGCCCCCGAGAGGGTCAGCCCGTCTGCAGCCAGCGGGGCGAGTGCCTCTGTGGTCAATGTGTCTGCCA
CAGCAGTGACTTTGGCAAGATCACGGGCAAGTACTGCGAGTGTGACGACTTCTCCTGTGTCCGCTACAAG
GGGGAGATGTGCTCAGGCCATGGCCAGTGCAGCTGTGGGGACTGCCTGTGTGACTCCGACTGGACCGGCT
ACTACTGCAACTGTACCACGCGTACTGACACCTGCATGTCCAGCAATGGGCTGCTGTGCAGCGGCCGCGG
CAAGTGTGAATGTGGCAGCTGTGTCTGTATCCAGCCGGGCTCCTATGGGGACACCTGTGAGAAGTGCCCC
ACCTGCCCAGATGCCTGCACCTTTAAGAAAGAATGTGTGGAGTGTAAGAAGTTTGACCGGGGAGCCCTAC
ATGACGAAAATACCTGCAACCGTTACTGCCGTGACGAGATTGAGTCAGTGAAAGAGCTTAAGGACACTGG
CAAGGATGCAGTGAATTGTACCTATAAGAATGAGGATGACTGTGTCGTCAGATTCCAGTACTATGAAGAT
TCTAGTGGAAAGTCCATCCTGTATGTGGTAGAAGAGCCAGAGTGTCCCAAGGGCCCTGACATCCTGGTGG
TCCTGCTCTCAGTGATGGGGGCCATTCTGCTCATTGGCCTTGCCGCCCTGCTCATCTGGAAACTCCTCAT
CACCATCCACGACCGAAAAGAATTCGCTAAATTTGAGGAAGAACGCGCCAGAGCAAAATGGGACACAGCC
AACAACCCACTGTATAAAGAGGCCACGTCTACCTTCACCAATATCACGTACCGGGGCACTCAGTCGACGG
TACCGCGGGCCCGGGATCCACCGGTCGCCACCATGGTGAGCAAGGGCGAGGAGCTGTTCACCGGGGTGGT
GCCCATCCTGGTCGAGCTGGACGGCGACGTAAACGGCCACAAGTTCAGCGTGTCCGGCGAGGGCGAGGGC
GATGCCACCTACGGCAAGCTGACCCTGAAGTTCATCTGCACCACCGGCAAGCTGCCCGTGCCCTGGCCCA
CCCTCGTGACCACCCTGACCTACGGCGTGCAGTGCTTCAGCCGCTACCCCGACCACATGAAGCAGCACGA
CTTCTTCAAGTCCGCCATGCCCGAAGGCTACGTCCAGGAGCGCACCATCTTCTTCAAGGACGACGGCAAC
TACAAGACCCGCGCCGAGGTGAAGTTCGAGGGCGACACCCTGGTGAACCGCATCGAGCTGAAGGGCATCG
ACTTCAAGGAGGACGGCAACATCCTGGGGCACAAGCTGGAGTACAACTACAACAGCCACAACGTCTATAT
CATGGCCGACAAGCAGAAGAACGGCATCAAGGTGAACTTCAAGATCCGCCACAACATCGAGGACGGCAGC
GTGCAGCTCGCCGACCACTACCAGCAGAACACCCCCATCGGCGACGGCCCCGTGCTGCTGCCCGACAACC
ACTACCTGAGCACCCAGTCCGCCCTGAGCAAAGACCCCAACGAGAAGCGCGATCACATGGTCCTGCTGGA
GTTCGTGACCGCCGCCGGGATCACTCTCGGCATGGACGAGCTGTACAAGTAAAGCGGCCGCGACTCTAGA
TCATAATCAGCCATACCACATTTGTAGAGGTTTTACTTGCTTTAAAAAACCTCCCACACCTCCCCCTGAA
CCTGAAACATAAAATGAATGCAATTGTTGTTGTTAACTTGTTTATTGCAGCTTATAATGGTTACAAATAA
AGCAATAGCATCACAAATTTCACAAATAAAGCATTTTTTTCACTGCATTCTAGTTGTGGTTTGTCCAAAC
TCATCAATGTATCTTAAGGCGTAAATTGTAAGCGTTAATATTTTGTTAAAATTCGCGTTAAATTTTTGTT
AAATCAGCTCATTTTTTAACCAATAGGCCGAAATCGGCAAAATCCCTTATAAATCAAAAGAATAGACCGA
GATAGGGT
[37 nt withheld, positions 4839-4875]
AAAGAACGTGGACTCCAACGTCAAAGG
[49 nt withheld, positions 4903-4951]
T
[91 nt withheld, positions 4953-5043]
G
[124 nt withheld, positions 5045-5168]
CAGGTGGCACTTTTCGGGGAAATGTGCGCGGAACCCCTATTTGTTTATTTTTCTAAATACATTCAAATAT
GTATCCGCTCATGAGACAATAACCCTGATAAATGCTTCAATAATATTGAAAAAGGAAGAGTCCTGAGGCG
GAAAGAACCAGCTGTGGAATGTGTGTCAGTTAGGGTGTGGAAAGTCCCCAGGCTCCCCAGCAGGCAGAAG
TATGCAAAGCATGCATCTCAATTAGTCAGCAACCAGGTGTGGAAAGTCCCCAGGCTCCCCAGCAGGCAGA
AGTATGCAAAGCATGCATCTCAATTAGTCAGCAACCATAGTCCCGCCCCTAACTCCGCCCATCCCGCCCC
TAACTCCGCCCAGTTCCGCCCATTCTCCGCCCCATGGCTGACTAATTTTTTTTATTTATGCAGAGGCCGA
GGCCGCCTCGGCCTCTGAGCTATTCCAGAAGTAGTGAGGAGGCTTTTTTGGAGGCCTAGGCTTTTGCAAA
GATCGATCAAGAGACAGGATGAGGATCGTTTCGCATGATTGAACAAGATGGATTGCACGCAGGTTCTCCG
GCCGCTTGGGTGGAGAGGCTATTCGGCTATGACTGGGCACAACAGACAATCGGCTGCTCTGATGCCGCCG
TGTTCCGGCTGTCAGCGCAGGGGCGCCCGGTTCTTTTTGTCAAGACCGACCTGTCCGGTGCCCTGAATGA
ACTGCAAGACGAGGCAGCGCGGCTATCGTGGCTGGCCACGACGGGCGTTCCTTGCGCAGCTGTGCTCGAC
GTTGTCACTGAAGCGGGAAGGGACTGGCTGCTATTGGGCGAAGTGCCGGGGCAGGATCTCCTGTCATCTC
ACCTTGCTCCTGCCGAGAAAGTATCCATCATGGCTGATGCAATGCGGCGGCTGCATACGCTTGATCCGGC
TACCTGCCCATTCGACCACCAAGCGAAACATCGCATCGAGCGAGCACGTACTCGGATGGAAGCCGGTCTT
GTCGATCAGGATGATCTGGACGAAGAGCATCAGGGGCTCGCGCCAGCCGAACTGTTCGCCAGGCTCAAGG
CGAGCATGCCCGACGGCGAGGATCTCGTCGTGACCCATGGCGATGCCTGCTTGCCGAATATCATGGTGGA
AAATGGCCGCTTTTCTGGATTCATCGACTGTGGCCGGCTGGGTGTGGCGGACCGCTATCAGGACATAGCG
TTGGCTACCCGTGATATTGCTGAAGAGCTTGGCGGCGAATGGGCTGACCGCTTCCTCGTGCTTTACGGTA
TCGCCGCTCCCGATTCGCAGCGCATCGCCTTCTATCGCCTTCTTGACGAGTTCTTCTGAGCGGGACTCTG
GGGTTCGAAATGACCGACCAAGCGACGCCCAACCTGCCATCACGAGATTTCGATTCCACCGCCGCCTTCT
ATGAAAGGTTGGGCTTCGGAATCGTTTTCCGGGACGCCGGCTGGATGATCCTCCAGCGCGGGGATCTCAT
GCTGGAGTTCTTCGCCCACCCTAGGGGGAGGCTAACTGAAACACGGAAGGAGACAATACCGGAAGGAACC
CGCGCTATGACGGCAATAAAAAGACAGAATAAAACGCACGGTGTTGGGTCGTTTGTTCATAAACGCGGGG
TTCGGTCCCAGGGCTGGCACTCTGTCGATACCCCACCGAGACCCCATTGGGGCCAATACGCCCGCGTTTC
TTCCTTTTCCCCACCCCACCCCCCAAGTTCGGGTGAAGGCCCAGGGCTCGCAGCCAACGTCGGGGCGGCA
GGCCCTGCCATAGCCTCAGGTTACTCATATATACTTTAGATTGATTTAAAACTTCATTTTTAATTTAAAA
GGATCTAGGTGAAGATCCTTTTTGATAATCTCATGACCAAAATCCCTTAACGTGAGTTTTCGTTCCACTG
AGCGTCAGACCCCGTAGAAAAGATCAAAGGATCTTC
Features (pLannotate 1.2.2; 16 found; start..end, strand, type, name):
      1..589     +  rep_origin     ori: high-copy-number ColE1/pMB1/pBR322/pUC origin of replication
    764..1067    +  enhancer       CMV enhancer: human cytomegalovirus immediate early enhancer
   1068..1271    +  promoter       CMV promoter: human cytomegalovirus (CMV) immediate early promoter
   1294..1330    +  misc_feature   MCS (fragment): multiple cloning site
   1337..3700    +  CDS            ITGB3: ITB3_HUMAN - Also known as GP3A. Experimental evidence at protein level: Swiss-Prot protein existence level 1. (Microbial infection) In case of HIV-1 infection, the interaction with extracellular viral Tat protein seems to enhance angiogenesis in Kaposi's sarcoma lesions. From Homo sapiens (Human).
   3701..3729    +  misc_feature   MCS (fragment): multiple cloning site
   3743..4462    +  CDS            EGFP: the original enhanced GFP (Yang et al., 1996) mammalian codon-optimized
   4479..4562    +  CDS            large T antigen (fragment): large T antigen from SV40 (simian virus 40)
   4585..4706    +  polyA_signal   SV40 poly(A) signal: SV40 polyadenylation signal
   4740..5168    -  rep_origin     f1 ori (sequence partly withheld): f1 bacteriophage origin of replication; arrow indicates direction of (+) strand synthesis
   5195..5299    +  promoter       AmpR promoter: bla
   5301..5658    +  promoter       SV40 promoter: SV40 enhancer and early promoter
   5693..6487    +  CDS            NeoR/KanR: aminoglycoside phosphotransferase from Tn5; aph(3')-II (or nptII); confers resistance to neomycin, kanamycin, and G418 (Geneticin®)
   6508..6660    +  CDS            ble (fragment): BLE_KLEPN - Experimental evidence at protein level: Swiss-Prot protein existence level 1. Binding protein with a strong affinity to the bleomycin family of antibiotics. Binds to CL990; an antimitotic-antibiotic compound. From Klebsiella pneumoniae.
   6719..6766    +  polyA_signal   HSV TK poly(A) signal: herpes simplex virus thymidine kinase polyadenylation signal (Cole and Stacy, 1985)
   6857..6873    -  polyA_signal   bGH poly(A) signal (fragment): bovine growth hormone polyadenylation signal
