[The description below was written by a language model from this plasmid's Addgene catalogue record and pLannotate feature annotations shown in this document.]
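Description:
Integrin β3-GFP is a 7,094 bp mammalian expression plasmid that produces human integrin β3 (ITGB3, also known as CD61 or GPIIIa) fused to EGFP. The catalogue lists pEGFP-C1 as the backbone, but the feature table shows the 2,364 bp ITGB3 coding sequence lying upstream of EGFP, between two multiple-cloning-site fragments, so the fluorescent protein sits at the C terminus of the integrin. That layout is more typical of an N1-style vector, though it agrees with the catalogue's note of a C-terminal GFP tag. The insert was cloned between HindIII and SalI sites, both of which are retained. Placing the tag at the C terminus puts it on the cytoplasmic tail and leaves the N-terminal signal peptide and extracellular domain unobstructed.

Expression is driven by the human cytomegalovirus immediate early enhancer and promoter, and transcripts end at an SV40 polyadenylation signal. The short "large T antigen" hit annotated just before that signal is probably residual SV40 sequence from the backbone rather than a functional element. The plasmid replicates in E. coli from a high-copy ColE1/pUC-type origin and also carries an f1 phage origin. A single Tn5 aminoglycoside phosphotransferase gene (NeoR/KanR) provides both selections. A bacterial bla-type promoter gives kanamycin resistance in E. coli, and the SV40 enhancer/early promoter with an HSV TK polyadenylation signal gives G418 resistance in mammalian cells. The small ble and bGH poly(A) fragments appear to be backbone remnants.

The construct is intended for transient or stable expression of fluorescently labelled integrin β3. It comes from a study of curved adhesions that mediate cell attachment to soft matrix fibres, which suggests use in live-cell or fixed imaging of integrin localisation at adhesion structures.
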