Addgene plasmid #205091: Integrin β3-GFP
Purpose: Express GFP-tagged human integrin β3 in mammalian cells
Depositing lab: Bianxiao Cui. Depositing organization: Stanford University. Publication: Curved adhesions mediate cell attachment to soft matrix fibres in three dimensions. Zhang W, Lu CH, Nakamoto ML, Tsai CT, Roy AR, Lee CE, Yang Y, Jahed Z, Li X, Cui B. Nat Cell Biol. 2023 Sep 28. doi: 10.1038/s41556-023-01238-1. PubMed 37770566.
Backbone
  Vector backbone: pEGFP-C1
  Backbone size w/o insert (bp): 4731
  Total vector size (bp): 7094
  Vector type: Mammalian Expression
  Selectable markers: Neomycin (select with G418)
Growth in bacteria
  Bacterial resistance: Kanamycin, 50 μg/mL
  Growth temperature: 37°C
  Growth strain: DH5alpha
  Copy number: Unknown
Gene/Insert
  Gene/Insert name: Integrin beta 3
  Species: H. sapiens (human)
  Insert size (bp): 2364
  Entrez Gene: ITGB3 (a.k.a. BDPLT16, BDPLT2, BDPLT24, CD61, FMAIT1, GP3A, GPIIIa, GT, GT2)
  Tag / fusion protein: GFP (C terminal on backbone)
  Cloning method: Restriction Enzyme; 5′ cloning site HindIII (not destroyed); 3′ cloning site SalI (not destroyed)
  Sequencing primers: 5′ AGC TCA AGC TTG CCA CCA TGC GAG CGC GGC; 3′ GTA CCG TCG ACT GAG TGC CCC GGT ACG TG
Terms and licenses: Academic/Nonprofit Terms; Industry Terms: Not Available to Industry
How to cite: Integrin β3-GFP was a gift from Bianxiao Cui (Addgene plasmid # 205091 ; http://n2t.net/addgene:205091 ; RRID:Addgene_205091)
